>Addgene plasmid #71578 | pJK516 | depositor full sequence | sequence record 130937 | pJK516 sequence 5108 bps
TGGCGAATGGG
[124 nt withheld, positions 12-135]
C
[91 nt withheld, positions 137-227]
A
[49 nt withheld, positions 229-277]
CCTTTGACGTTGGAGTCCACGTTCTTT
[37 nt withheld, positions 305-341]
ACCCTATCTCGGTCTATTCTTTTGATTTATAAGGGATTTTGCCGATTTCGGCCTATTGGTTAAAAAATGA
GCTGATTTAACAAAAATTTAACGCGAATTTTAACAAAATATTAACGTTTACAATTTCAGGTGGCACTTTT
CGGGGAAATGTGCGCGGAACCCCTATTTGTTTATTTTTCTAAATACATTCAAATATGTATCCGCTCATGA
GACAATAACCCTGATAAATGCTTCAATAATATTGAAAAAGGAAGAGTATGAGTATTCAACATTTCCGTGT
CGCCCTTATTCCCTTTTTTGCGGCATTTTGCCTTCCTGTTTTTGCTCACCCAGAAACGCTGGTGAAAGTA
AAAGATGCTGAAGATCAGTTGGGTGCACGAGTGGGTTACATCGAACTGGATCTCAACAGCGGTAAGATCC
TTGAGAGTTTTCGCCCCGAAGAACGTTTTCCAATGATGAGCACTTTTAAAGTTCTGCTATGTGGCGCGGT
ATTATCCCGTATTGACGCCGGGCAAGAGCAACTCGGTCGCCGCATACACTATTCTCAGAATGACTTGGTT
GAGTACTCACCAGTCACAGAAAAGCATCTTACGGATGGCATGACAGTAAGAGAATTATGCAGTGCTGCCA
TAACCATGAGTGATAACACTGCGGCCAACTTACTTCTGACAACGATCGGAGGACCGAAGGAGCTAACCGC
TTTTTTGCACAACATGGGGGATCATGTAACTCGCCTTGATCGTTGGGAACCGGAGCTGAATGAAGCCATA
CCAAACGACGAGCGTGACACCACGATGCCTGCAGCAATGGCAACAACGTTGCGCAAACTATTAACTGGCG
AACTACTTACTCTAGCTTCCCGGCAACAATTAATAGACTGGATGGAGGCGGATAAAGTTGCAGGACCACT
TCTGCGCTCGGCCCTTCCGGCTGGCTGGTTTATTGCTGATAAATCTGGAGCCGGTGAGCGTGGGTCTCGC
GGTATCATTGCAGCACTGGGGCCAGATGGTAAGCCCTCCCGTATCGTAGTTATCTACACGACGGGGAGTC
AGGCAACTATGGATGAACGAAATAGACAGATCGCTGAGATAGGTGCCTCACTGATTAAGCATTGGTAACT
GTCAGACCAAGTTTACTCATATATACTTTAGATTGATTTAAAACTTCATTTTTAATTTAAAAGGATCTAG
GTGAAGATCCTTTTTGATAATCTCATGACCAAAATCCCTTAACGTGAGTTTTCGTTCCACTGAGCGTCAG
ACCCCGTAGAAAAGATCAAAGGATCTTCTTGAGATCCTTTTTTTCTGCGCGTAATCTGCTGCTTGCAAAC
AAAAAAACCACCGCTACCAGCGGTGGTTTGTTTGCCGGATCAAGAGCTACCAACTCTTTTTCCGAAGGTA
ACTGGCTTCAGCAGAGCGCAGATACCAAATACTGTCCTTCTAGTGTAGCCGTAGTTAGGCCACCACTTCA
AGAACTCTGTAGCACCGCCTACATACCTCGCTCTGCTAATCCTGTTACCAGTGGCTGCTGCCAGTGGCGA
TAAGTCGTGTCTTACCGGGTTGGACTCAAGACGATAGTTACCGGATAAGGCGCAGCGGTCGGGCTGAACG
GGGGGTTCGTGCACACAGCCCAGCTTGGAGCGAACGACCTACACCGAACTGAGATACCTACAGCGTGAGC
TATGAGAAAGCGCCACGCTTCCCGAAGGGAGAAAGGCGGACAGGTATCCGGTAAGCGGCAGGGTCGGAAC
AGGAGAGCGCACGAGGGAGCTTCCAGGGGGAAACGCCTGGTATCTTTATAGTCCTGTCGGGTTTCGCCAC
CTCTGACTTGAGCGTCGATTTTTGTGATGCTCGTCAGGGGGGCGGAGCCTATGGAAAAACGCCAGCAACG
CGGCCTTTTTACGGTTCCTGGCCTTTTGCTGGCCTTTTGCTCACATGTTCTTTCCTGCGTTATCCCCTGA
TTCTGTGGATAACCGTATTACCGCCTTTGAGTGAGCTGATACCGCTCGCCGCAGCCGAACGACCGAGCGC
AGCGAGTCAGTGAGCGAGGAAGCGGAAGAGCGCCTGATGCGGTATTTTCTCCTTACGCATCTGTGCGGTA
TTTCACACCGCATATATGGTGCACTCTCAGTACAATCTGCTCTGATGCCGCATAGTTAAGCCAGTATACA
CTCCGCTATCGCTACGTGACTGGGTCATGGCTGCGCCCCGACACCCGCCAACACCCGCTGACGCGCCCTG
ACGGGCTTGTCTGCTCCCGGCATCCGCTTACAGACAAGCTGTGACCGTCTCCGGGAGCTGCATGTGTCAG
AGGTTTTCACCGTCATCACCGAAACGCGCGAGGCAGCTGCGGTAAAGCTCATCAGCGTGGTCGTGAAGCG
ATTCACAGATGTCTGCCTGTTCATCCGCGTCCAGCTCGTTGAGTTTCTCCAGAAGCGTTAATGTCTGGCT
TCTGATAAAGCGGGCCATGTTAAGGGCGGTTTTTTCCTGTTTGGTCACTGATGCCTCCGTGTAAGGGGGA
TTTCTGTTCATGGGGGTAATGATACCGATGAAACGAGAGAGGATGCTCACGATACGGGTTACTGATGATG
AACATGCCCGGTTACTGGAACGTTGTGAGGGTAAACAACTGGCGGTATGGATGCGGCGGGACCAGAGAAA
AATCACTCAGGGTCAATGCCAGCGCTTCGTTAATACAGATGTAGGTGTTCCACAGGGTAGCCAGCAGCAT
CCTGCGATGCAGATCCGGAACATAATGGTGCAGGGCGCTGACTTCCGCGTTTCCAGACTTTACGAAACAC
GGAAACCGAAGACCATTCATGTTGTTGCTCAGGTCGCAGACGTTTTGCAGCAGCAGTCGCTTCACGTTCG
CTCGCGTATCGGTGATTCATTCTGCTAACCAGTAAGGCAACCCCGCCAGCCTAGCCGGGTCCTCAACGAC
AGGAGCACGATCATGCGCACCCGTGGCCAGGACCCAACGCTGCCCGAGATCTCGATCCCGCGAAATTAAT
ACGACTCACTATAGGGAGACCACAACGGTTTCCCTCTAGAAATAATTTTGTTTAACTTTAAGAAGGAGAT
ATACATATGACAGAGCGCATTCGGAACGTCGCGCTGCGCAGTAAAGTATGTCCGGCAGAAACCGCATCCG
AGTTGATCAAGCACGGAGACGTGGTGGGGACCAGCGGTTTTACCGGGGCAGGTTACCCCAAGGAAGTACC
CAAGGCGCTGGCCCAGCGGATGGAAGCTGCGCATGATCGGGGCGAAAAATACCAGATCAGCCTGATTACG
GGCGCATCCACGGGCCCTCAGCTGGATGGTGAGCTGGCCAAGGCCAACGGGGTGTATTTCCGCTCGCCAT
TCAATACGGATGCCACCATGCGCAACCGTATTAATGCGGGTGAAACGGAATATTTTGATAACCATCTGGG
GCAGGTGGCTGGCCGTGCCGTGCAGGGCAATTACGGCAAGTTCAATATTGCGCTGGTGGAAGCCACAGCC
ATTACGGAAGATGGCGGCATTGTGCCCACATCTTCTGTCGGCAATTCCCAGACATTCCTCAATCTGGCCG
AAAAGGTCATTATCGAGGTAAATGAATGGCAGAATCCGATGCTGGAAGGCATCCATGATATCTGGGATGG
CAACGTAAGTGGCGTGCCTACGCGTGATATTGTGCCGATTGTACGGGCAGATCAGCGCGTGGGTGGCCCG
GTTTTACGGGTGAACCCGGACAAGATTGCTGCCATTGTACGCACGAATGACCGGGACAGAAATGCCCCGT
TTGCCGCGCCGGATGAAACAGCAAAAGCTATTGCGGGCTATTTGCTTGATTTCTTTGGGCATGAAGTCAA
ACAGAACCGTTTGCCGCCCTCACTTCTGCCGCTCCAGTCTGGTGTGGGCAATGTGGCCAACGCCGTGCTG
GAAGGGCTGAAGGAAGGCCCATTTGAAAATCTGGTGGGCTATAGTGAGGTGATTCAGGATGGCATGTTGG
CCATGCTGGATTCTGGCCGTATGCGTATTGCCTCTGCCTCGTCTTTCTCGCTGAGCCCGGAAGCTGCGGA
AGAAATCAATAACCGGATGGATTTCTTCCGCAGCAAGATCATTCTGCGCCAGCAGGATGTCAGCAACAGC
CCCGGCATTATCCGCCGTTTAGGCTGCATTGCCATGAACGGCATGATTGAGGCGGATATTTACGGAAACG
TGAATTCTACCCGCGTGATGGGTTCCAAAATGATGAATGGTATTGGGGGATCGGGTGATTTTGCCCGGAG
TTCCTACCTGTCCATCTTCCTGTCTCCCTCCACAGCCAAAGGTGGCAAGATTTCAGCCATTGTGCCGATG
GCTGCGCATGTGGACCACATCATGCAGGATGCGCAGATTTTTGTAACCCAGCAGGGGCTGGCGGATCTGC
GTGGGCTTTCACCGGTGCAACGTGCGCGTGAAATTATTTCCAAATGTGCGCATCCGGATTACCGGCCGAT
GTTGCAGGATTATTTTGATCGTGCGCTTAAAAATTCCTTTGGTAAGCACACACCGCATCTGCTGACGGAA
GCTCTGTCTTGGCATCAGCGGTTTATTGATACGGGCACCATGCTCCCATCATCACTCGAGCACCACCACC
ACCACCACTGAGATCCGGCTGCTAACAAAGCCCGAAAGGAAGCTGAGTTGGCTGCTGCCACCGCTGAGCA
ATAACTAGCATAACCCCTTGGGGCCTCTAAACGGGTCTTGAGGGGTTTTTTGCTGAAAGGAGGAACTATA
TCCGGAT
Features (pLannotate 1.2.2; 13 found; start..end, strand, type, name):
     12..467     +  rep_origin     f1 ori (sequence partly withheld): f1 bacteriophage origin of replication; arrow indicates direction of (+) strand synthesis
    494..598     +  promoter       AmpR promoter: bla
    599..1459    +  CDS            AmpR: β-lactamase; bla; confers resistance to ampicillin, carbenicillin, and related antibiotics
   1630..2218    +  rep_origin     ori: high-copy-number ColE1/pMB1/pBR322/pUC origin of replication
   2404..2546    -  misc_feature   bom: basis of mobility region from pBR322
   2648..2839    -  CDS            rop: Rop protein, which maintains plasmids at low copy number; rop
   2856..3236    +  CDS            YPB1_ECOLX: Protein predicted: Swiss-Prot protein existence level 4. From Escherichia coli.
   3348..3366    +  promoter       T7 promoter: promoter for bacteriophage T7 RNA polymerase
   3398..3420    +  RBS            RBS: efficient ribosome binding site from bacteriophage T7 gene 10 (Olins and Rangwala, 1989)
   3428..4942    +  CDS            SCACT_ACEAC: Experimental evidence at protein level: Swiss-Prot protein existence level 1. Utilizes succinyl-CoA to convert toxic acetate to acetyl-CoA and succinate. Required for growth on acetic acid and for resistance to high levels of acetic acid. Has also low activity with acetoacetate as substrate. From Acetobacter aceti.
   4952..4969    +  CDS            9xHis (fragment): 9xHis affinity tag
   4979..5028    +  CDS            SET1 (fragment): solubility-enhancement tag derived from T7 phage gene 10B
   5036..5083    +  terminator     T7 terminator: transcription terminator for bacteriophage T7 RNA polymerase
