[The description below was written by a language model from this plasmid's Addgene catalogue record and pLannotate feature annotations shown in this document.]
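Description:
pJK516 is a bacterial expression plasmid built on the pET23a backbone for producing a mutant form of succinyl-CoA:acetate CoA-transferase (AarC) from Acetobacter aceti strain 1023 in E. coli. The 5,108 bp plasmid is maintained through a ColE1/pMB1-type origin and selected with ampicillin via the β-lactamase gene and its native promoter. The backbone also carries an f1 phage origin and pBR322-derived bom and rop sequences. The catalogue lists the plasmid as high copy, although the annotated rop gene is normally associated with reduced copy number.

The aarC coding sequence was inserted between the NdeI and XhoI sites, both of which are retained. This places it downstream of the T7 promoter and the phage T7 gene 10 ribosome binding site, and upstream of the T7 terminator, so expression depends on a host that supplies T7 RNA polymerase. The open reading frame is fused in frame to a backbone-encoded C-terminal His6 tag for metal-affinity purification. The automated annotation labels this 18-nt stretch as a fragment of a 9xHis tag, consistent with six histidines. A short downstream hit called as a SET1 fragment is probably just residual T7-derived backbone sequence rather than part of the protein.

The insert carries a substitution of glutamate-435 to glutamine, giving the variant designated AarCH6-E435Q. The wild-type enzyme uses succinyl-CoA to convert acetate to acetyl-CoA and succinate, and contributes to acetic acid resistance. The associated work concerns crystal structures and the mechanism of class I CoA-transferases, so the plasmid is suited to producing mutant protein for structural and mechanistic studies. The depositor notes that yield improves markedly with co-production of E. coli GroEL/GroES chaperones.
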