Addgene plasmid #71578: pJK516
Purpose: Produces Acetobacter aceti 1023 succinyl-CoA:acetate CoA-transferase with C-terminal His6 tag and Glu435>Gln mutant (AarCH6-E435Q)
Depositing lab: T. J. Kappock. Depositing organization: Purdue University. Publication: Crystal structures of Acetobacter aceti succinyl-coenzyme A (CoA):acetate CoA-transferase reveal specificity determinants and illustrate the mechanism used by class I CoA-transferases. Mullins EA, Kappock TJ. Biochemistry. 2012 Oct 23;51(42):8422-34. doi: 10.1021/bi300957f. Epub 2012 Oct 11. PubMed 23030530.
Backbone
  Vector backbone: pET23a
  Backbone size w/o insert (bp): 3666
  Total vector size (bp): 5108
  Vector type: Bacterial Expression
Growth in bacteria
  Bacterial resistance: Ampicillin, 100 μg/mL
  Growth temperature: 37°C
  Growth strain: DH5alpha
  Copy number: High Copy
Gene/Insert
  Gene/Insert name: succinyl-CoA:acetate CoA-transferase (alt names: aarC; AZ09_02565)
  Species: Acetobacter aceti 1023
  Mutation: changes glutamate-435 to glutamine
  GenBank ID: KDE21007.1 ACD85596.1
  Promoter: T7
  Tag / fusion protein: His6 (C terminal on backbone)
  Cloning method: Restriction Enzyme; 5′ cloning site NdeI (not destroyed); 3′ cloning site XhoI (not destroyed)
  Sequencing primers: 5′ T7 promoter; 3′ T7 terminator
Terms and licenses: Academic/Nonprofit Terms; Industry Terms: Not Available to Industry
Depositor comments: Much higher protein production is achieved by co-production with E. coli GroEL/GroES.
How to cite: pJK516 was a gift from T. J. Kappock (Addgene plasmid # 71578 ; http://n2t.net/addgene:71578 ; RRID:Addgene_71578)
