>Addgene plasmid #71578 | pJK516 | addgene partial sequence | sequence record 141754 | T7 5'-TAATACGACTCACTATAGGG-3'
TTTTGTTTAACTTTAAGAAGGAGATATACATATGACAGAGCGCATTCGGAACGTCGCGCTGCGCAGTAAA
GTATGTCCGGCAGAAACCGCATCCGAGTTGATCAAGCACGGAGACGTGGTGGGGACCAGCGGTTTTACCG
GGGCAGGTTACCCCAAGGAAGTACCCAAGGCGCTGGCCCAGCGGATGGAAGCTGCGCATGATCGGGGCGA
AAAATACCAGATCAGCCTGATTACGGGCGCATCCACGGGCCCTCAGCTGGATGGTGAGCTGGCCAAGGCC
AACGGGGTGTATTTCCGCTCGCCATTCAATACGGATGCCACCATGCGCAACCGTATTAATGCGGGTGAAA
CGGAATATTTTGATAACCATCTGGGGCAGGTGGCTGGCCGTGCCGTGCAGGGCAATTACGGCAAGTTCAA
TATTGCGCTGGTGGAAGCCACAGCCATTACGGAAGATGGCGGCATTGTGCCCACATCTTCTGTCGGCAAT
TCCCAGACATTCCTCAATCTGGCCGAAAAGGTCATTATCGAGGTAAATGAATGGCAGAATCCGATGCTGG
AAGGCATCCATGATATCTGGGATGGCAACGTAAGTGGCGTGCCTACGCGTGATATTGTGCCGATTGTACG
GGCAGATCAGCGCGTGGGTGGCCCGGTTTTACGGGTGAACCCGGACAAGATTGCTGCCATTGTACGCACG
AATGACCGGGACAGAAATGCCCCGTTTGCCGCGCCGGATGAAACAGCAAAAGCTATTGCGGGCTATTTGC
TTGATTTCTTTGGGCATGAAGTCAAACAGAACCGTTTGCCGCCCTCACTTCTGCCGCTCCAGTCTGGTGT
GGGCAATGTGGCCAACGCCGTGCTGGAAGGGCTGAAGGAAGGCCCATTTGAAAATCTGGTGGGCTATA
