>Addgene plasmid #71578 | pJK516 | addgene partial sequence | sequence record 142637 | T7term 5'-GCTAGTTATTGCTCAGCGG-3'
TTAGCAGCCGGATCTCAGTGGTGGTGGTGGTGGTGCTCGAGTGATGATGGGAGCATGGTGCCCGTATCAA
TAAACCGCTGATGCCAAGACAGAGCTTCCGTCAGCAGATGCGGTGTGTGCTTACCAAAGGAATTTTTAAG
CGCACGATCAAAATAATCCTGCAACATCGGCCGGTAATCCGGATGCGCACATTTGGAAATAATTTCACGC
GCACGTTGCACCGGTGAAAGCCCACGCAGATCCGCCAGCCCCTGCTGGGTTACAAAAATCTGCGCATCCT
GCATGATGTGGTCCACATGCGCAGCCATCGGCACAATGGCTGAAATCTTGCCACCTTTGGCTGTGGAGGG
AGACAGGAAGATGGACAGGTAGGAACTCCGGGCAAAATCACCCGATCCCCCAATACCATTCATCATTTTG
GAACCCATCACGCGGGTAGAATTCACGTTTCCGTAAATATCCGCCTCAATCATGCCGTTCATGGCAATGC
AGCCTAAACGGCGGATAATGCCGGGGCTGTTGCTGACATCCTGCTGGCGCAGAATGATCTTGCTGCGGAA
GAAATCCATCCGGTTATTGATTTCTTCCGCAGCTTCCGGGCTCAGCGAGAAAGACGAGGCAGAGGCAATA
CGCATACGGCCAGAATCCAGCATGGCCAACATGCCATCCTGAATCACCTCACTATAGCCCACCAGATTTT
CAAATGGGCCTTCCTTCAGCCCTTCCAGCACGGCGTTGGCCACATTGCCCACACCAGACTGGAGCGGCAG
AAGTGAGGGCGGCAAACGGTTCTGTTTGACTTCATGCCCAAAGAAATCAAGCAAATAGCCCGCAATAGCT
TTTGCTGTTTCATCCGGCGCGGCAAACGGGGCATTTCTGTCCCGGTCATTCGTGCGTACAATGGCAGCAA
TC
